Addgene plasmid #197732: pMC-6-Cycle3GFP-9
Purpose: Phytobrick (MoClo) Level 0 Part
Depositing lab: Daniel Voytas. Depositing organization: University of Minnesota. Publication: An extensible vector toolkit and parts library for advanced engineering of plant genomes. Chamness JC, Kumar J, Cruz AJ, Rhuby E, Holum MJ, Cody JP, Tibebu R, Gamo ME, Starker CG, Zhang F, Voytas DF. Plant Genome. 2023 Mar 9:e20312. doi: 10.1002/tpg2.20312. PubMed 36896468.
Backbone
  Vector backbone: pMC-6-ccdB-9
  Backbone manufacturer: Self-made
  Vector type: Plant Expression
Growth in bacteria
  Bacterial resistance: Spectinomycin, 50 μg/mL
  Growth temperature: 37°C
  Growth strain: DH5alpha
  Copy number: High Copy
Gene/Insert
  Gene/Insert name: Cycle3 GFP, v2
  Species: Aequorea victoria
  Insert size (bp): 717
  Cloning method: Restriction Enzyme; 5′ cloning site Unknown (unknown if destroyed)
Terms and licenses: Academic/Nonprofit Terms; Industry Terms: Not Available to Industry
Depositor comments: Please visit https://doi.org/10.1101/2022.10.15.511792 for bioRxiv preprint.
How to cite: pMC-6-Cycle3GFP-9 was a gift from Daniel Voytas (Addgene plasmid # 197732 ; http://n2t.net/addgene:197732 ; RRID:Addgene_197732)
