[The description below was written by a language model from this plasmid's Addgene catalogue record and pLannotate feature annotations shown in this document.]
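Description:
pMC-6-Cycle3GFP-9 is a small (about 3 kb) Level 0 Phytobrick part plasmid from a MoClo-style modular cloning toolkit built for plant genome engineering. It derives from the self-made pMC-6-ccdB-9 acceptor backbone, in which a ccdB counter-selection cassette has presumably been replaced by the part, as the backbone name suggests. The "6" and "9" in the name most likely denote the flanking assembly positions or overhangs that define where the part slots into a higher-level assembly, although the record does not spell out this syntax or identify the cloning sites used. The plasmid is propagated in E. coli at high copy from a ColE1/pUC-type origin. Selection is with spectinomycin, conferred by the aadA aminoglycoside adenylyltransferase gene, which lies downstream of an annotated AmpR (bla) promoter.

The payload is a 717 bp coding sequence for Cycle 3 GFP ("v2"), a variant of Aequorea victoria green fluorescent protein originally obtained by DNA shuffling for brighter whole-cell fluorescence; the annotation matches it to a mammalian codon-optimized version. No plant promoter, terminator or other regulatory element is annotated around the reporter. This fits a Level 0 part, which supplies a coding module only and must be combined with promoter and terminator parts to form a functional transcription unit. Although catalogued as a plant expression vector, it is therefore a building block rather than a ready-to-express construct. The short annotated fragments of RSF ori, lacI, an integrase and GmR are probably non-functional remnants or partial sequence matches rather than working elements. Typical use is as a GFP reporter module in assembling plant expression and transformation constructs.
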