Features (pLannotate 1.2.2; 8 found; start..end, strand, type, name):
      1..23      +  rep_origin     RSF ori (fragment): Plasmids containing the RSF 1030 origin of replication can be propagated in E. coli cells that contain additional plasmids with compatible origins.
     25..74      +  CDS            lacI (fragment): lac repressor; lacI; The lac repressor binds to the lac operator to inhibit transcription in E. coli. This inhibition can be relieved by adding lactose or isopropyl-β-D-thiogalactopyranoside (IPTG).
     91..810     +  CDS            Cycle 3 GFP: Cycle 3 GFP (Crameri et al., 1996) mammalian codon-optimized
    936..1040    +  promoter       AmpR promoter: bla
   1031..1111    -  CDS            int (fragment): INT2_ECOLX - Protein inferred from homology: Swiss-Prot protein existence level 3. Putative integrase believed to be involved in the insertion of antibiotic resistance genes into plasmids and transposons. From Escherichia coli.
   1199..1255    +  CDS            GmR (fragment): gentamycin acetyltransferase; aacC1; confers resistance to gentamycin
   1262..2050    +  CDS            aadA: S3AD_ECOLX - Experimental evidence at protein level: Swiss-Prot protein existence level 1. Mediates bacterial resistance to the antibiotics streptomycin and spectinomycin. From Escherichia coli.
   2224..2812    +  rep_origin     ori: high-copy-number ColE1/pMB1/pBR322/pUC origin of replication
>Addgene plasmid #197732 | pMC-6-Cycle3GFP-9 | addgene full sequence | sequence record 391085 | Addgene NGS Result
GTCAGTGAGCGAGGAAGCGGAAGAGCGCCCAATACGCAAACCGCCTCTCCCCGCGCGTTGGCCGATTCAT
TAATCACTCTGTGGTCTCAAATGGCTAGCAAAGGAGAAGAACTTTTCACTGGAGTTGTCCCAATTCTTGT
TGAATTAGATGGTGATGTTAATGGGCACAAATTTTCTGTCAGTGGAGAGGGTGAAGGTGATGCTACATAC
GGAAAGCTTACACTTAAATTTATTTGCACTACTGGAAAACTACCTGTTCCATGGCCAACACTTGTCACTA
CTTTCTCTTATGGTGTTCAATGCTTTTCCCGTTATCCGGATCATATGAAACGGCATGACTTTTTCAAGAG
TGCCATGCCCGAAGGTTATGTACAGGAACGCACTATATCTTTCAAAGATGACGGGAACTACAAGACGCGT
GCTGAAGTCAAGTTTGAAGGTGATACCCTTGTTAATCGTATCGAGTTAAAAGGTATTGATTTTAAAGAAG
ATGGAAACATTCTCGGACACAAACTCGAGTACAACTATAACTCACACAATGTATACATCACGGCAGACAA
ACAAAAGAATGGAATCAAAGCTAACTTCAAAATTCGCCACAACATTGAAGATGGATCCGTTCAACTAGCA
GACCATTATCAACAAAATACTCCAATTGGCGATGGCCCTGTCCTTTTACCAGACAACCATTACCTGTCGA
CACAATCTGCCCTTTCGAAAGATCCCAACGAAAAGCGTGACCACATGGTCCTTCTTGAGTTTGTAACTGC
TGCTGGGATTACACATGGCATGGATGAGCTCTACAAATAAGCTTTGAGACCACGAAGTGGCTCTTCAGTG
GACGAAAGGGCCTCGTGATACGCCTATTTTTATAGGTTAATGTCATGATAATAATGGTTTCTTAGACGTC
AGGTGGCACTTTTCGGGGAAATGTGCGCGGAACCCCTATTTGTTTATTTTTCTAAATACATTCAAATATG
TATCCGCTCATGAGACAATAACCCTGATAAATGCTTCAATAATATTGAAAAAGGAAGAGTATGCGCTCAC
GCAACTGGTCCAGAACCTTGACCGAACGCAGCGGTGGTAACGGCGCAGTGGCGGTTTTCATGGCTTGTTA
TGACTGTTTTTTTTTGGGGTACAGTCTATGCCTCGGGCATCCAAGCAGCAAGCGCGTTACGCCGTGGGTC
GATGTTTGATGTTATGGAGCAGCAACGATGTTACGCAGCAGGGCAGTCGCCCTAAAACAAAGTTAAACAT
CATGAGGGAAGCGGTGATCGCCGAAGTATCGACTCAACTATCAGAGGTAGTTGGCGTCATCGAGCGCCAT
CTCGAACCGACGTTGCTGGCCGTACATTTGTACGGCTCCGCAGTGGATGGCGGCCTGAAGCCACACAGCG
ATATTGATTTGCTGGTTACGGTGACCGTAAGGCTTGATGAAACAACGCGGCGAGCTTTGATCAACGACCT
TTTGGAAACTTCGGCTTCCCCTGGAGAGAGCGAGATTCTCCGCGCTGTAGAAGTCACCATTGTTGTGCAC
GACGACATCATTCCGTGGCGTTATCCAGCTAAGCGCGAACTGCAATTTGGAGAATGGCAGCGCAATGACA
TTCTTGCAGGTATCTTCGAGCCAGCCACGATCGACATTGATCTGGCTATCTTGCTGACAAAAGCAAGAGA
ACATAGCGTTGCCTTGGTAGGTCCAGCGGCGGAGGAACTCTTTGATCCGGTTCCTGAACAGGATCTATTT
GAGGCGCTAAATGAAACCTTAACGCTATGGAACTCGCCGCCCGACTGGGCTGGCGATGAGCGAAATGTAG
TGCTTACGTTGTCCCGCATTTGGTACAGCGCAGTAACCGGCAAAATCGCGCCGAAGGATGTCGCTGCCGA
CTGGGCAATGGAGCGCCTGCCGGCCCAGTATCAGCCCGTCATACTTGAAGCTAGACAGGCTTATCTTGGA
CAAGAAGAAGATCGCTTGGCCTCGCGCGCAGATCAGTTGGAAGAATTTGTCCATTACGTAAAAGGCGAGA
TCACCAAGGTAGTCGGCAAATAACTGTCAGACCAAGTTTACTCATATATACTTTAGATTGATTTAAAACT
TCATTTTTAATTTAAAAGGATCTAGGTGAAGATCCTTTTTGATAATCTCATGACCAAAATCCCTTAACGT
GAGTTTTCGTTCCACTGAGCGTCAGACCCCGTAGAAAAGATCAAAGGATCTTCTTGAGATCCTTTTTTTC
TGCGCGTAATCTGCTGCTTGCAAACAAAAAAACCACCGCTACCAGCGGTGGTTTGTTTGCCGGATCAAGA
GCTACCAACTCTTTTTCCGAAGGTAACTGGCTTCAGCAGAGCGCAGATACCAAATACTGTTCTTCTAGTG
TAGCCGTAGTTAGGCCACCACTTCAAGAACTCTGTAGCACCGCCTACATACCTCGCTCTGCTAATCCTGT
TACCAGTGGCTGCTGCCAGTGGCGATAAGTCGTGTCTTACCGGGTTGGACTCAAGACGATAGTTACCGGA
TAAGGCGCAGCGGTCGGGCTGAACGGGGGGTTCGTGCACACAGCCCAGCTTGGAGCGAACGACCTACACC
GAACTGAGATACCTACAGCGTGAGCTATGAGAAAGCGCCACGCTTCCCGAAGGGAGAAAGGCGGACAGGT
ATCCGGTAAGCGGCAGGGTCGGAACAGGAGAGCGCACGAGGGAGCTTCCAGGGGGAAACGCCTGGTATCT
TTATAGTCCTGTCGGGTTTCGCCACCTCTGACTTGAGCGTCGATTTTTGTGATGCTCGTCAGGGGGGCGG
AGCCTATGGAAAAACGCCAGCAACGCGGCCTTTTTACGGTTCCTGGCCTTTTGCTGGCCTTTTGCTCACA
TGTTCTTTCCTGCGTTATCCCCTGATTCTGTGGATAACCGTATTACCGCCTTTGAGTGAGCTGATACCGC
TCGCCGCAGCCGAACGACCGAGCGCAGCGA
